>Addgene plasmid #12309 | zbFGF | addgene full sequence | sequence record 193938 | Addgene NGS Result
TTAAGTTCTGTCTCGGCGCGTCTGCGTCTGGCTGGCTGGCATAAATATCTCACTCGCAATCAAATTCAGC
CGATAGCGGAACGGGAAGGCGACTGGAGTGCCATGTCCGGTTTTCAACAAACCATGCAAATGCTGAATGA
GGGCATCGTTCCCACTGCGATGCTGGTTGCCAACGATCAGATGGCGCTGGGCGCAATGCGCGCCATTACC
GAGTCCGGGCTGCGCGTTGGTGCGGATATCTCGGTAGTGGGATACGACGATACCGAAGACAGCTCATGTT
ATATCCCGCCGTTAACCACCATCAAACAGGATTTTCGCCTGCTGGGGCAAACCAGCGTGGACCGCTTGCT
GCAACTCTCTCAGGGCCAGGCGGTGAAGGGCAATCAGCTGTTGCCCGTCTCACTGGTGAAAAGAAAAACC
ACCCTGGCGCCCAATACGCAAACCGCCTCTCCCCGCGCGTTGGCCGATTCATTAATGCAGCTGGCACGAC
AGGTTTCCCGACTGGAAAGCGGGCAGTGAGCGCAACGCAATTAATGTAAGTTAGCTCACTCATTAGGCAC
CGGGATCTCGACCGATGCCCTTGAGAGCCTTCAACCCAGTCAGCTCCTTCCGGTGGGCGCGGGGCATGAC
TATCGTCGCCGCACTTATGACTGTCTTCTTTATCATGCAACTCGTAGGACAGGTGCCGGCAGCGCTCTGG
GTCATTTTCGGCGAGGACCGCTTTCGCTGGAGCGCGACGATGATCGGCCTGTCGCTTGCGGTATTCGGAA
TCTTGCACGCCCTCGCTCAAGCCTTCGTCACTGGTCCCGCCACCAAACGTTTCGGCGAGAAGCAGGCCAT
TATCGCCGGCATGGCGGCCCCACGGGTGCGCATGATCGTGCTCCTGTCGTTGAGGACCCGGCTAGGCTGG
CGGGGTTGCCTTACTGGTTAGCAGAATGAATCACCGATACGCGAGCGAACGTGAAGCGACTGCTGCTGCA
AAACGTCTGCGACCTGAGCAACAACATGAATGGTCTTCGGTTTCCGTGTTTCGTAAAGTCTGGAAACGCG
GAAGTCAGCGCCCTGCACCATTATGTTCCGGATCTGCATCGCAGGATGCTGCTGGCTACCCTGTGGAACA
CCTACATCTGTATTAACGAAGCGCTGGCATTGACCCTGAGTGATTTTTCTCTGGTCCCGCCGCATCCATA
CCGCCAGTTGTTTACCCTCACAACGTTCCAGTAACCGGGCATGTTCATCATCAGTAACCCGTATCGTGAG
CATCCTCTCTCGTTTCATCGGTATCATTACCCCCATGAACAGAAATCCCCCTTACACGGAGGCATCAGTG
ACCAAACAGGAAAAAACCGCCCTTAACATGGCCCGCTTTATCAGAAGCCAGACATTAACGCTTCTGGAGA
AACTCAACGAGCTGGACGCGGATGAACAGGCAGACATCTGTGAATCGCTTCACGACCACGCTGATGAGCT
TTACCGCAGCTGCCTCGCGCGTTTCGGTGATGACGGTGAAAACCTCTGACACATGCAGCTCCCGGAGACG
GTCACAGCTTGTCTGTAAGCGGATGCCGGGAGCAGACAAGCCCGTCAGGGCGCGTCAGCGGGTGTTGGCG
GGTGTCGGGGCGCAGCCATGACCCAGTCACGTAGCGATAGCGGAGTGTATACTGGCTTAACTATGCGGCA
TCAGAGCAGATTGTACTGAGAGTGCACCATTGCGGTGTGAAATACCGCACAGATGCGTAAGGAGAAAATA
CCGCATCAGGCGCTCTTCCGCTTCCTCGCTCACTGACTCGCTGCGCTCGGTCGTTCGGCTGCGGCGAGCG
GTATCAGCTCACTCAAAGGCGGTAATACGGTTATCCACAGAATCAGGGGATAACGCAGGAAAGAACATGT
GAGCAAAAGGCCAGCAAAAGGCCAGGAACCGTAAAAAGGCCGCGTTGCTGGCGTTTTTCCATAGGCTCCG
CCCCCCTGACGAGCATCACAAAAATCGACGCTCAAGTCAGAGGTGGCGAAACCCGACAGGACTATAAAGA
TACCAGGCGTTTCCCCCTGGAAGCTCCCTCGTGCGCTCTCCTGTTCCGACCCTGCCGCTTACCGGATACC
TGTCCGCCTTTCTCCCTTCGGGAAGCGTGGCGCTTTCTCATAGCTCACGCTGTAGGTATCTCAGTTCGGT
GTAGGTCGTTCGCTCCAAGCTGGGCTGTGTGCACGAACCCCCCGTTCAGCCCGACCGCTGCGCCTTATCC
GGTAACTATCGTCTTGAGTCCAACCCGGTAAGACACGACTTATCGCCACTGGCAGCAGCCACTGGTAACA
GGATTAGCAGAGCGAGGTATGTAGGCGGTGCTACAGAGTTCTTGAAGTGGTGGCCTAACTACGGCTACAC
TAGAAGGACAGTATTTGGTATCTGCGCTCTGCTGAAGCCAGTTACCTTCGGAAAAAGAGTTGGTAGCTCT
TGATCCGGCAAACAAACCACCGCTGGTAGCGGTGGTTTTTTTGTTTGCAAGCAGCAGATTACGCGCAGAA
AAAAAGGATCTCAAGAAGATCCTTTGATCTTTTCTACGGGGTCTGACGCTCAGTGGAACGAAAACTCACG
TTAAGGGATTTTGGTCATGAACAATAAAACTGTCTGCTTACATAAACAGTAATACAAGGGGTGTTATGAG
CCATATTCAACGGGAAACGTCTTGCTCTAGGCCGCGATTAAATTCCAACATGGATGCTGATTTATATGGG
TATAAATGGGCTCGCGATAATGTCGGGCAATCAGGTGCGACAATCTATCGATTGTATGGGAAGCCCGATG
CGCCAGAGTTGTTTCTGAAACATGGCAAAGGTAGCGTTGCCAATGATGTTACAGATGAGATGGTCAGACT
AAACTGGCTGACGGAATTTATGCCTCTTCCGACCATCAAGCATTTTATCCGTACTCCTGATGATGCATGG
TTACTCACCACTGCGATCCCCGGGAAAACAGCATTCCAGGTATTAGAAGAATATCCTGATTCAGGTGAAA
ATATTGTTGATGCGCTGGCAGTGTTCCTGCGCCGGTTGCATTCGATTCCTGTTTGTAATTGTCCTTTTAA
CAGCGATCGCGTATTTCGTCTCGCTCAGGCGCAATCACGAATGAATAACGGTTTGGTTGATGCGAGTGAT
TTTGATGACGAGCGTAATGGCTGGCCTGTTGAACAAGTCTGGAAAGAAATGCATAAACTTTTGCCATTCT
CACCGGATTCAGTCGTCACTCATGGTGATTTCTCACTTGATAACCTTATTTTTGACGAGGGGAAATTAAT
AGGTTGTATTGATGTTGGACGAGTCGGAATCGCAGACCGATACCAGGATCTTGCCATCCTATGGAACTGC
CTCGGTGAGTTTTCTCCTTCATTACAGAAACGGCTTTTTCAAAAATATGGTATTGATAATCCTGATATGA
ATAAATTGCAGTTTCATTTGATGCTCGATGAGTTTTTCTAAGAATTAATTCATGAGCGGATACATATTTG
AATGTATTTAGAAAAATAAACAAATAGGGGTTCCGCGCACATTTCCCCGAAAAGTGCCACCTAAATTGTA
AGCGTTAATATTTTGTTAAAATTCGCGTTAAATTTTTGTTAAATCAGCTCATTTTTTAACCAATAGGCCG
AAATCGGCAAAATCCCTTATAAATCAAAAGAATAGACCGAGATAGGGT
[37 nt withheld, positions 3689-3725]
AAAGAACGTGGACTCCAACGTCAAAGG
[49 nt withheld, positions 3753-3801]
T
[91 nt withheld, positions 3803-3893]
G
[124 nt withheld, positions 3895-4018]
CCCATTCGCCAATCCGGATATAGTTCCTCCTTTCAGCAAAAAACCCCTCAAGACCCGTTTAGAGGCCCCA
AGGGGTTATGCTAGTTATTGCTCAGCGGTGGCAGCAGCCAACTCAGCTTCCTTTCGGGCTTTGTTAGCAG
CCGGATCTCAGTGGTGGTGGTGGTGGTGCTCGAGTGCGGCCGCAAGCTTCAGCATTTGGCCGACATGGGC
AGAAACAGGATGGCCTTCTGTCCCGGGCTGGTTTTAGAGCCGCTTTTATACTGGCCGGTTCTCTTCAGAG
CCACGTACCAGTCGGGATACTTGCGGGATCTGTATGTGTTGTAGTTGTTGGACTCCAGGCGCTCCAGGAA
ATAACATTCATCTGTGGTCCTTTTCGTCCCGAACAGTCGTCCGTCTGCGTTCATGGCAAGGAAACGGTTG
GTACAGATGCCTTTAATGAGTACTTCACCCACTGCCGTCGCCTGCAGCTGCAGACGAATGTGCGGGTCGT
TCTTGTCTCGGGCTCCGTCCACTCGGCCGTCCGCGTTGATCCGCAGGAAGAATCCTCCGTTTTTGCAGTA
CAGGCGCTTGGGATCCCTGAAGCTGCCCGCGGGAAAGCTGCTGTTTTCGGCGTCCGGAGCGGGCGGGAGT
GTGGTGATCCCTCCGGTGGCCATGGTATATCTCCTTCTTAAAGTTAAACAAAATTATTTCTAGAGGGGAA
TTGTTATCCGCTCACAATTCCCCTATAGTGAGTCGTATTAATTTCGCGGGATCGAGATCTCGATCCTCTA
CGCCGGACGCATCGTGGCCGGCATCACCGGCGCCACAGGTGCGGTTGCTGGCGCCTATATCGCCGACATC
ACCGATGGGGAAGATCGGGCTCGCCACTTCGGGCTCATGAGCGCTTGTTTCGGCGTGGGTATGGTGGCAG
GCCCCGTGGCCGGGGGACTGTTGGGCGCCATCTCCTTGCATGCACCATTCCTTGCGGCGGCGGTGCTCAA
CGGCCTCAACCTACTACTGGGCTGCTTCCTAATGCAGGAGTCGCATAAGGGAGAGCGTCGAGATCCCGGA
CACCATCGAATGGCGCAAAACCTTTCGCGGTATGGCATGATAGCGCCCGGAAGAGAGTCAATTCAGGGTG
GTGAATGTGAAACCAGTAACGTTATACGATGTCGCAGAGTATGCCGGTGTCTCTTATCAGACCGTTTCCC
GCGTGGTGAACCAGGCCAGCCACGTTTCTGCGAAAACGCGGGAAAAAGTGGAAGCGGCGATGGCGGAGCT
GAATTACATTCCCAACCGCGTGGCACAACAACTGGCGGGCAAACAGTCGTTGCTGATTGGCGTTGCCACC
TCCAGTCTGGCCCTGCACGCGCCGTCGCAAATTGTCGCGGCGATTAAATCTCGCGCCGATCAACTGGGTG
CCAGCGTGGTGGTGTCGATGGTAGAACGAAGCGGCGTCGAAGCCTGTAAAGCGGCGGTGCACAATCTTCT
CGCGCAACGCGTCAGTGGGCTGATCATTAACTATCCGCTGGATGACCAGGATGCCATTGCTGTGGAAGCT
GCCTGCACTAATGTTCCGGCGTTATTTCTTGATGTCTCTGACCAGACACCCATCAACAGTATTATTTTCT
CCCATGAAGACGGTACGCGACTGGGCGTGGAGCATCTGGTCGCATTGGGTCACCAGCAAATCGCGCTGTT
AGCGGGCCCA
Features (pLannotate 1.2.2; 19 found; start..end, strand, type, name):
    532..553     +  protein_bind   CAP binding site: CAP binding activates transcription in the presence of cAMP. E. coli catabolite activator protein
    568..859     +  CDS            TcR (fragment): tetracycline efflux protein; tet; confers resistance to tetracycline
    931..1311    -  CDS            YPB1_ECOLX: Protein predicted: Swiss-Prot protein existence level 4. From Escherichia coli.
   1328..1519    +  CDS            rop: Rop protein, which maintains plasmids at low copy number; rop
   1621..1760    +  misc_feature   bom: basis of mobility region from pBR322
   1946..2534    -  rep_origin     ori: high-copy-number ColE1/pMB1/pBR322/pUC origin of replication
   2656..3471    +  CDS            KanR: aminoglycoside phosphotransferase; aph(3')-Ia; confers resistance to kanamycin in bacteria or G418 (Geneticin®) in eukaryotes
   3480..3537    -  promoter       AmpR promoter (fragment): bla
   3590..4018    -  rep_origin     f1 ori (sequence partly withheld): f1 bacteriophage origin of replication; arrow indicates direction of (+) strand synthesis
   4055..4102    -  terminator     T7 terminator: transcription terminator for bacteriophage T7 RNA polymerase
   4110..4159    -  CDS            SET1 (fragment): solubility-enhancement tag derived from T7 phage gene 10B
   4169..4186    -  CDS            9xHis (fragment): 9xHis affinity tag
   4213..4671    -  CDS            FGF2: FGF2_SHEEP - Experimental evidence at protein level: Swiss-Prot protein existence level 1. Acts as a ligand for FGFR1, FGFR2, FGFR3 and FGFR4 (By similarity). Also acts as an integrin ligand which is required for FGF2 signaling (By similarity). Binds to integrin ITGAV:ITGB3 (By similarity). Plays an important role in the regulation of cell survival, cell division, cell differentiation and cell migration (By similarity). Functions as a potent mitogen in vitro (By similarity). Can induce angiogenesis (By similarity). Mediates phosphorylation of ERK1/2 and thereby promotes retinal lens fiber diff
   4678..4700    -  RBS            RBS: efficient ribosome binding site from bacteriophage T7 gene 10 (Olins and Rangwala, 1989)
   4715..4739    -  protein_bind   lac operator: The lac repressor binds to the lac operator to inhibit transcription in E. coli. This inhibition can be relieved by adding lactose or isopropyl-β-D-thiogalactopyranoside (IPTG). lac repressor encoded by lacI
   4740..4758    -  promoter       T7 promoter: promoter for bacteriophage T7 RNA polymerase
   4780..5059    +  CDS            TcR (fragment): tetracycline efflux protein; tet; confers resistance to tetracycline
   5067..5144    +  promoter       lacI promoter: lacI
   5145..519     +  CDS            lacI (across the origin): lac repressor; lacI; The lac repressor binds to the lac operator to inhibit transcription in E. coli. This inhibition can be relieved by adding lactose or isopropyl-β-D-thiogalactopyranoside (IPTG).
