[The description below was written by a language model from this plasmid's Addgene catalogue record and pLannotate feature annotations shown in this document.]
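Description:
zbFGF is a bacterial expression plasmid built on the Novagen pET28b(+) backbone that carries the zebrafish (D. rerio) fgf2 coding sequence, also called basic FGF. The 465 bp insert was cloned between NcoI and HindIII, both of which remain intact, and differs from the reference at two positions: Ala11 to Pro and Ser55 to Asn. The full sequence record is about 5.7 kb. The plasmid replicates from a ColE1/pBR322-type origin accompanied by the rop gene and bom region, is selected with kanamycin through the aph(3')-Ia gene, and also contains an f1 phage origin. The catalogue lists it as high copy, although rop is normally associated with reduced copy number.

Expression follows the standard pET design. A T7 promoter with an adjacent lac operator drives the insert, translation starts from the T7 gene 10 ribosome binding site, and a T7 terminator closes the unit. The plasmid-borne lacI gene with its own promoter supplies repressor, so transcription stays low until IPTG is added in a host that provides T7 RNA polymerase. Cloning at NcoI places the start codon directly after the ribosome binding site, which bypasses the vector's N-terminal His tag. A short His-tag fragment is annotated downstream of the insert, but the record does not state whether it is read in frame with FGF2 or separated from it by a stop codon. The annotation tool labelled the insert by its similarity to sheep FGF2, and short tetracycline-resistance and SET1 hits appear to be backbone remnants rather than functional elements.

The associated publication concerns feeder-independent culture of human embryonic stem cells, which suggests the plasmid was used to produce recombinant zebrafish bFGF in E. coli as a growth factor for such culture media.
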