Addgene plasmid #12309: zbFGF
Depositing lab: James Thomson. Depositing organization: University of Wisconsin, Madison. Publication: Feeder-independent culture of human embryonic stem cells. Ludwig TE, Bergendahl V, Levenstein ME, Yu J, Probasco MD, Thomson JA. Nat Methods. 2006 Aug . 3(8):637-646. 10.1038/nmeth902 PubMed 16862139.
Backbone
  Vector backbone: pET28b(+)
  Backbone manufacturer: Novagen
  Backbone size w/o insert (bp): 5369
  Vector type: Bacterial Expression
Growth in bacteria
  Bacterial resistance: Kanamycin, 50 μg/mL
  Growth temperature: 37°C
  Growth strain: DH5alpha
  Copy number: High Copy
Gene/Insert
  Gene/Insert name: Fgf2 (alt name: bFGF)
  Species: D. rerio (zebrafish)
  Insert size (bp): 465
  Mutation: Ala 11 mutated to Pro, Ser 55 mutated to Asn
  Entrez Gene: fgf2
  Cloning method: Restriction Enzyme; 5′ cloning site NcoI (not destroyed); 3′ cloning site HindIII (not destroyed)
  Sequencing primers: 5′ T7
Terms and licenses: Academic/Nonprofit Terms; Industry Terms: Not Available to Industry
How to cite: zbFGF was a gift from James Thomson (Addgene plasmid # 12309 ; http://n2t.net/addgene:12309 ; RRID:Addgene_12309)
