>Addgene plasmid #12309 | zbFGF | addgene partial sequence | sequence record 18714 | T7 5'-TAATACGACTCACTATAGGG-3'
GGCCACCGGAGGGATCACCACACTCCCGCCCGCTCCGGACGCCGAAAACAGCAGCTTTCCCGCGGGCAGC
TTCAGGGATCCCAAGCGCCTGTACTGCAAAAACGGAGGATTCTTCCTGCGGATCAACGCGGACGGCCGAG
TGGACGGAGCCCGAGACAAGAACGACCCGCACATTCGTCTGCAGCTGCAGGCGACGGCAGTGGGTGAAGT
ACTCATTAAAGGCATCTGTACCAACCGTTTCCTTGCCATGAACGCAGACGGACGACTGTTCGGGACGAAA
AGGACCACAGATGAATGTTATTTCCTGGAGCGCCTGGAGTCCAACAACTACAACACATACAGATCCCGCA
AGTATCCCGACTGGTACGTGGCTCTGAAGAGAACCGGCCAGTATAAAAGCGGCTCTAAAACCAGCCCGGG
ACAGAAGGCCATCCTGTTTCTGCCCATGTCGGCCAAATGCTGAAGCTTGCGGCCGCACTCGAGCACCACC
ACCACCACCACTGAGATCCGGCTGCTAACAAAGCCCGAAAGGAAGCTGAGTTGGCTGCTGCCACCGCTGA
GCAATAACTAGCATAACCCCTTGGGGCCTCTAAACGGGTCTTGAGGGGTTTTTTGCTGAAAGGAGGAACT
ATATCCGGATTGGCGAATGGG
[124 nt withheld, positions 652-775]
C
[39 nt withheld, positions 777-815]
